Addgene plasmid #23562: pDONR223-NME6
Depositing lab: William Hahn & David Root. Depositing organization: Dana-Farber Cancer Institute. Publication: COT drives resistance to RAF inhibition through MAP kinase pathway reactivation. Johannessen CM, Boehm JS, Kim SY, Thomas SR, Wardwell L, Johnson LA, Emery CM, Stransky N, Cogdill AP, Barretina J, Caponigro G, Hieronymus H, Murray RR, Salehi-Ashtiani K, Hill DE, Vidal M, Zhao JJ, Yang X, Alkan O, Kim S, Harris JL, Wilson CJ, Myer VE, Finan PM, Root DE, Roberts TM, Golub T, Flaherty KT, Dummer R, Weber BL, Sellers WR, Schlegel R, Wargo JA, Hahn WC, Garraway LA. Nature. 2010 Dec 16;468(7326):968-72. doi: 10.1038/nature09627 PubMed 21107320.
Backbone
  Vector backbone: pDONR223
  Backbone manufacturer: Invitrogen
  Backbone size w/o insert (bp): 5005
  Vector type: Gateway Donor vector
Growth in bacteria
  Bacterial resistance: Spectinomycin, 50 μg/mL
  Growth temperature: 37°C
  Growth strain: DH5alpha
  Copy number: High Copy
Gene/Insert
  Gene/Insert name: NME6 (alt name: non-metastatic cells 6, protein expressed in (nucleoside-diphosphate kinase))
  Species: H. sapiens (human)
  Insert size (bp): 585
  Entrez Gene: NME6 (a.k.a. NM23-H6, IPIA-ALPHA)
  Cloning method: Gateway Cloning
  Sequencing primers: 5′ M13pUC-fwd; 3′ M13rev
Terms and licenses: Academic/Nonprofit Terms; Industry Terms: Not Available to Industry
Depositor comments: The ORF has no Stop codon. This design enables easy recombination into a destination vector to add an epitope tag of choice and Stop codon to the ORF. Do NOT use this plasmid directly for transfections. A set of 4 custom lentiviral vectors is available ( pLX301 (http://www.addgene.org/25895/) , pLX302 (http://www.addgene.org/25896/) , pLX303 (http://www.addgene.org/25897/) , pLX304 (http://www.addgene.org/25890/) ) to be used to express these ORFs in mammalian cells. These plasmids are not included in the kit and must be ordered separately.
How to cite: pDONR223-NME6 was a gift from William Hahn & David Root (Addgene plasmid # 23562 ; http://n2t.net/addgene:23562 ; RRID:Addgene_23562)
