[The description below was written by a language model from this plasmid's Addgene catalogue record.]
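Description:
pDONR223-NME6 is a Gateway entry clone built on the Invitrogen pDONR223 donor backbone (about 5 kb without insert) and carrying the human NME6 open reading frame, a roughly 585 bp insert encoding a member of the nucleoside-diphosphate kinase (NM23) family, also known as NM23-H6 or IPIA-alpha. The plasmid is maintained in E. coli as a high-copy vector under spectinomycin selection. The ORF was introduced by Gateway recombination, so it would be expected to sit between attL-type recombination sites that allow transfer into any compatible destination vector by an LR reaction. No feature table is provided, however, so the exact site layout and origin of replication are not stated in the record. M13 forward and reverse primer sites flank the insert for sequence verification.

The ORF lacks a stop codon. This "open" configuration lets the coding sequence read through into whatever C-terminal epitope tag and stop codon the destination vector supplies. The record lists no promoter for expressing the insert in mammalian cells, and the depositors state that the plasmid should not be transfected directly. It serves as a shuttle and archival clone rather than an expression construct. The depositors point to a companion set of lentiviral destination vectors (pLX301 through pLX304) for expressing the ORF in mammalian cells. The clone belongs to a kit of ORF clones, and the associated publication concerns resistance to RAF inhibition through MAP kinase pathway reactivation, which points to use in gain-of-function studies after transfer to an expression vector.
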