>Addgene plasmid #23562 | pDONR223-NME6 | depositor partial sequence | sequence record 10763 | Author sequence
ATGACCCAGAATCTGGGGAGTGAGATGGCCTCAATCTTGCGAAGCCCTCAGGCTCTCCAGCTCACTCTAG
CCCTGATCAAGCCTGACGCAGTCGCCCATCCACTGATTCTGGAGGCTGTTCATCAGCAGATTCTAAGCAA
CAAGTTCCTGATTGTACGAATGAGAGAACTACTGTGGAGAAAGGAAGATTGCCAGAGGTTTTACCGAGAG
CATGAAGGGCGTTTTTTCTATCAGAGGCTGGTGGAGTTCATGGCCAGCGGGCCAATCCGAGCCTACATCC
TTGCCCACAAGGATGCCATCCAGCTCTGGAGGACGCTCATGGGACCCACCAGAGTGTTCCGAGCACGCCA
TGTGGCCCCAGATTCTATCCGTGGGAGTTTCGGCCTCACTGACACCCGCAACACCACCCATGGTTCGGAC
TCTGTGGTTTCAGCCAGCAGAGAGATTGCAGCCTTCTTCCCTGACTTCAGTGAACAGCGCTGGTATGAGG
AGGAAGAGCCCCAGTTGCGCTGTGGCCCTGTGTGCTATAGCCCAGAGGGAGGTGTCCACTATGTAGCTGG
AACAGGAGGCCTAGGACCAGCCTGA
