>Addgene plasmid #23562 | pDONR223-NME6 | addgene partial sequence | sequence record 29432 | 23562 with M13pUC-fwd
GCTCGGGCCCAATAATGATTTTATTTTGACTGATAGTGACCTGTTCGTTGCAACAAATTGATGAGCAATG
CTTTTTTATAATGCCAACTTTGTACAAAAAAGTTGGCATGACCCAGAATCTGGGGAGTGAGATGGCCTCA
ATCTTGCGAAGCCCTCAGGCTCTCCAGCTCACTCTAGCCCTGATCAAGCCTGACGCAGTCGCCCATCCAC
TGATTCTGGAGGCTGTTCATCAGCAGATTCTAAGCAACAAGTTCCTGATTGTACGAATGAGAGAACTACT
GTGGAGAAAGGAAGATTGCCAGAGGTTTTACCGAGAGCATGAAGGGCGTTTTTTCTATCAGAGGCTGGTG
GAGTTCATGGCCAGCGGGCCAATCCGAGCCTACATCCTTGCCCACAAGGATGCCATCCAGCTCTGGAGGA
CGCTCATGGGACCCACCAGAGTGTTCCGAGCACGCCATGTGGCCCCAGATTCTATCCGTGGGAGTTTCGG
CCTCACTGACACCCGCAACACCACCCATGGTTCGGACTCTGTGGTTTCAGCCAGCAGAGAGATTGCAGCC
TTCTTCCCTGACTTCAGTGAACAGCGCTGGTATGAGGAGGAAGAGCCCCAGTTGCGCTGTGGCCCTGTGT
GCTATAGCCCAGAGGGAGGTGTCCACTATGTAGCTGGAACAGGAGGCCTAGGACCAGCCTGCCCAACTTT
CTTGTACA
